Addgene plasmid #88864: pcDNA3.1: mRmrp_G270T
Purpose: constitutive expression of Rmrp G270T in mammalian cells
Depositing lab: Dan Littman. Publication: DDX5 and its associated lncRNA Rmrp modulate TH17 cell effector functions. Huang W, Thomas B, Flynn RA, Gavzy SJ, Wu L, Kim SV, Hall JA, Miraldi ER, Ng CP, Rigo F, Meadows S, Montoya NR, Herrera NG, Domingos AI, Rastinejad F, Myers RM, Fuller-Pace FV, Bonneau R, Chang HY, Acuto O, Littman DR. Nature. 2015 Dec 24;528(7583):517-22. doi: 10.1038/nature16193. Epub 2015 Dec 16. PubMed 26675721.
Backbone
  Vector backbone: pcDNA3.1
  Backbone manufacturer: Invitrogen
  Backbone size w/o insert (bp): 5000
  Vector type: Mammalian Expression
Growth in bacteria
  Bacterial resistance: Ampicillin, 100 μg/mL
  Growth temperature: 37°C
  Growth strain: DH5alpha
  Copy number: High Copy
Gene/Insert
  Gene/Insert name: Rmrp
  Species: M. musculus (mouse)
  Insert size (bp): 275
  Mutation: G270T
  GenBank ID: NR_001460.1
  Entrez Gene: Rmrp (a.k.a. 1110032O22Rik, Rmrpr)
  Promoter: CMV
  Cloning method: Restriction Enzyme; 5′ cloning site Pmel (not destroyed); 3′ cloning site Pmel (not destroyed)
  Sequencing primers: 5′ CMV-F; 3′ BGHRev
Terms and licenses: Academic/Nonprofit Terms; Industry Terms: Not Available to Industry
How to cite: pcDNA3.1: mRmrp_G270T was a gift from Dan Littman (Addgene plasmid # 88864)
