[The description below was written by a language model from this plasmid's Addgene catalogue record and pLannotate feature annotations shown in this document.]
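Description:
pcDNA3.1: mRmrp_G270T is a mammalian expression plasmid built on the Invitrogen pcDNA3.1 backbone for constitutive expression of a point-mutant form of mouse Rmrp, the non-coding RNA component of RNase MRP. The sequenced plasmid is 5,778 nt. It is maintained in E. coli through a high-copy ColE1/pUC-type origin and selected with ampicillin via a β-lactamase gene driven by its own promoter. An f1 origin is also present, which allows single-stranded DNA production. The feature table shows an SV40 early promoter driving a hygromycin resistance gene followed by an SV40 polyadenylation signal, so this appears to be the hygromycin-selectable version of the backbone, although the catalogue entry does not list a mammalian selection marker. Several small annotated fragments (an HIV-1 LTR piece, ble, lacI, bom and a short SV40 promoter segment) are most likely backbone remnants or annotation artefacts rather than functional parts.

The payload is a roughly 275 bp Rmrp insert carrying the G270T substitution, recognised in the annotation as an RNase MRP ncRNA of about 270 nt. It was cloned by restriction digestion into a single enzyme site that is preserved on both sides. It sits downstream of the human CMV immediate-early enhancer and promoter and upstream of the bovine growth hormone polyadenylation signal, so the RNA is produced as a Pol II transcript with some flanking vector sequence. A T7 promoter between the CMV promoter and the insert could also support in vitro transcription. The associated study concerns Rmrp as a DDX5-associated lncRNA that modulates TH17 cell effector functions, which suggests the plasmid is used to test the functional consequences of this mutation in mammalian cells. The record does not describe the specific effect of G270T.
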