Features (pLannotate 1.2.2; 20 found; start..end, strand, type, name):
      1..380     +  enhancer       CMV enhancer: human cytomegalovirus immediate early enhancer
    381..584     +  promoter       CMV promoter: human cytomegalovirus (CMV) immediate early promoter
    580..613     +  LTR            5' LTR (truncated) (fragment): truncated 5' long terminal repeat (LTR) from HIV-1
    629..647     +  promoter       T7 promoter: promoter for bacteriophage T7 RNA polymerase
    675..945     +  ncRNA          RNase MRP: Accession: RF00030 - RNase MRP
    972..1196    +  polyA_signal   bGH poly(A) signal: bovine growth hormone polyadenylation signal
   1200..1221    +  promoter       SV40 promoter (fragment): SV40 enhancer and early promoter
   1242..1670    +  rep_origin     f1 ori (sequence partly withheld): f1 bacteriophage origin of replication; arrow indicates direction of (+) strand synthesis
   1684..2013    +  promoter       SV40 promoter: SV40 enhancer and early promoter
   2062..3087    +  CDS            HygR: aminoglycoside phosphotransferase from E. coli; aph(4)-Ia; confers resistance to hygromycin
   3097..3222    +  CDS            ble (fragment): BLE_KLEPN - Experimental evidence at protein level: Swiss-Prot protein existence level 1. Binding protein with a strong affinity to the bleomycin family of antibiotics. Binds to CL990; an antimitotic-antibiotic compound. From Klebsiella pneumoniae.
   3217..3338    +  polyA_signal   SV40 poly(A) signal: SV40 polyadenylation signal
   3411..3427    -  protein_bind   lac operator: The lac repressor binds to the lac operator to inhibit transcription in E. coli. This inhibition can be relieved by adding lactose or isopropyl-β-D-thiogalactopyranoside (IPTG). lac repressor encoded by lacI
   3435..3465    -  promoter       lac promoter: promoter for the E. coli lac operon
   3480..3501    -  protein_bind   CAP binding site: CAP binding activates transcription in the presence of cAMP. E. coli catabolite activator protein
   3514..3606    -  CDS            lacI (fragment): lac repressor; lacI; The lac repressor binds to the lac operator to inhibit transcription in E. coli. This inhibition can be relieved by adding lactose or isopropyl-β-D-thiogalactopyranoside (IPTG).
   3789..4377    -  rep_origin     ori: high-copy-number ColE1/pMB1/pBR322/pUC origin of replication
   4548..5408    -  CDS            AmpR: β-lactamase; bla; confers resistance to ampicillin, carbenicillin, and related antibiotics
   5409..5513    -  promoter       AmpR promoter: bla
   5572..5624    -  misc_feature   bom (fragment): basis of mobility region from pBR322
>Addgene plasmid #88864 | pcDNA3.1: mRmrp_G270T | addgene full sequence | sequence record 180674 | Addgene NGS Result
GACATTGATTATTGACTAGTTATTAATAGTAATCAATTACGGGGTCATTAGTTCATAGCCCATATATGGA
GTTCCGCGTTACATAACTTACGGTAAATGGCCCGCCTGGCTGACCGCCCAACGACCCCCGCCCATTGACG
TCAATAATGACGTATGTTCCCATAGTAACGCCAATAGGGACTTTCCATTGACGTCAATGGGTGGAGTATT
TACGGTAAACTGCCCACTTGGCAGTACATCAAGTGTATCATATGCCAAGTACGCCCCCTATTGACGTCAA
TGACGGTAAATGGCCCGCCTGGCATTATGCCCAGTACATGACCTTATGGGACTTTCCTACTTGGCAGTAC
ATCTACGTATTAGTCATCGCTATTACCATGGTGATGCGGTTTTGGCAGTACATCAATGGGCGTGGATAGC
GGTTTGACTCACGGGGATTTCCAAGTCTCCACCCCATTGACGTCAATGGGAGTTTGTTTTGGCACCAAAA
TCAACGGGACTTTCCAAAATGTCGTAACAACTCCGCCCCATTGACGCAAATGGGCGGTAGGCGTGTACGG
TGGGAGGTCTATATAAGCAGAGCTCTCTGGCTAACTAGAGAACCCACTGCTTACTGGCTTATCGAAATTA
ATACGACTCACTATAGGGAGACCCAAGCTGGCTAGCGTTTAAACAGCTCGCTCTGAAGGCCTGTTTCCTA
GGCTACATACGAGGGACATGTTCCTTATCCTTTCGCCTAGGGGAAAGTCCCCGGACCACGGGCAGAGAGT
GCCGCGTGCACACGCGCGTAGACTTCCCCCGCAAGTCACTGTTAGCCCGCCAAGAAGCGACCCCTCCGGG
GCGAGCTGAGCGGCGTGCAGCGGGGCGTCATCCGTCAGCTCACATAGTGACGCAGGCAGTGCGACCTGGC
TCGCACCAACCACACGGGGCTCATTCTCAGCGCTGCTGTTTAAACCGCTGATCAGCCTCGACTGTGCCTT
CTAGTTGCCAGCCATCTGTTGTTTGCCCCTCCCCCGTGCCTTCCTTGACCCTGGAAGGTGCCACTCCCAC
TGTCCTTTCCTAATAAAATGAGGAAATTGCATCGCATTGTCTGAGTAGGTGTCATTCTATTCTGGGGGGT
GGGGTGGGGCAGGACAGCAAGGGGGAGGATTGGGAAGACAATAGCAGGCATGCTGGGGATGCGGTGGGCT
CTATGGCTTCTGAGGCGGAAAGAACCAGCTGGGGCTCTAGGGGGTATCCCC
[124 nt withheld, positions 1242-1365]
C
[91 nt withheld, positions 1367-1457]
A
[49 nt withheld, positions 1459-1507]
CCTTTGACGTTGGAGTCCACGTTCTTT
[37 nt withheld, positions 1535-1571]
ACCCTATCTCGGTCTATTCTTTTGATTTATAAGGGATTTTGCCGATTTCGGCCTATTGGTTAAAAAATGA
GCTGATTTAACAAAAATTTAACGCGAATTAATTCTGTGGAATGTGTGTCAGTTAGGGTGTGGAAAGTCCC
CAGGCTCCCCAGCAGGCAGAAGTATGCAAAGCATGCATCTCAATTAGTCAGCAACCAGGTGTGGAAAGTC
CCCAGGCTCCCCAGCAGGCAGAAGTATGCAAAGCATGCATCTCAATTAGTCAGCAACCATAGTCCCGCCC
CTAACTCCGCCCATCCCGCCCCTAACTCCGCCCAGTTCCGCCCATTCTCCGCCCCATGGCTGACTAATTT
TTTTTATTTATGCAGAGGCCGAGGCCGCCTCTGCCTCTGAGCTATTCCAGAAGTAGTGAGGAGGCTTTTT
TGGAGGCCTAGGCTTTTGCAAAAAGCTCCCGGGAGCTTGTATATCCATTTTCGGATCTGATCAGCACGTG
ATGAAAAAGCCTGAACTCACCGCGACGTCTGTCGAGAAGTTTCTGATCGAAAAGTTCGACAGCGTCTCCG
ACCTGATGCAGCTCTCGGAGGGCGAAGAATCTCGTGCTTTCAGCTTCGATGTAGGAGGGCGTGGATATGT
CCTGCGGGTAAATAGCTGCGCCGATGGTTTCTACAAAGATCGTTATGTTTATCGGCACTTTGCATCGGCC
GCGCTCCCGATTCCGGAAGTGCTTGACATTGGGGAATTCAGCGAGAGCCTGACCTATTGCATCTCCCGCC
GTGCACAGGGTGTCACGTTGCAAGACCTGCCTGAAACCGAACTGCCCGCTGTTCTGCAGCCGGTCGCGGA
GGCCATGGATGCGATCGCTGCGGCCGATCTTAGCCAGACGAGCGGGTTCGGCCCATTCGGACCGCAAGGA
ATCGGTCAATACACTACATGGCGTGATTTCATATGCGCGATTGCTGATCCCCATGTGTATCACTGGCAAA
CTGTGATGGACGACACCGTCAGTGCGTCCGTCGCGCAGGCTCTCGATGAGCTGATGCTTTGGGCCGAGGA
CTGCCCCGAAGTCCGGCACCTCGTGCACGCGGATTTCGGCTCCAACAATGTCCTGACGGACAATGGCCGC
ATAACAGCGGTCATTGACTGGAGCGAGGCGATGTTCGGGGATTCCCAATACGAGGTCGCCAACATCTTCT
TCTGGAGGCCGTGGTTGGCTTGTATGGAGCAGCAGACGCGCTACTTCGAGCGGAGGCATCCGGAGCTTGC
AGGATCGCCGCGGCTCCGGGCGTATATGCTCCGCATTGGTCTTGACCAACTCTATCAGAGCTTGGTTGAC
GGCAATTTCGATGATGCAGCTTGGGCGCAGGGTCGATGCGACGCAATCGTCCGATCCGGAGCCGGGACTG
TCGGGCGTACACAAATCGCCCGCAGAAGCGCGGCCGTCTGGACCGATGGCTGTGTAGAAGTACTCGCCGA
TAGTGGAAACCGACGCCCCAGCACTCGTCCGAGGGCAAAGGAATAGCACGTGCTACGAGATTTCGATTCC
ACCGCCGCCTTCTATGAAAGGTTGGGCTTCGGAATCGTTTTCCGGGACGCCGGCTGGATGATCCTCCAGC
GCGGGGATCTCATGCTGGAGTTCTTCGCCCACCCCAACTTGTTTATTGCAGCTTATAATGGTTACAAATA
AAGCAATAGCATCACAAATTTCACAAATAAAGCATTTTTTTCACTGCATTCTAGTTGTGGTTTGTCCAAA
CTCATCAATGTATCTTATCATGTCTGTATACCGTCGACCTCTAGCTAGAGCTTGGCGTAATCATGGTCAT
AGCTGTTTCCTGTGTGAAATTGTTATCCGCTCACAATTCCACACAACATACGAGCCGGAAGCATAAAGTG
TAAAGCCTGGGGTGCCTAATGAGTGAGCTAACTCACATTAATTGCGTTGCGCTCACTGCCCGCTTTCCAG
TCGGGAAACCTGTCGTGCCAGCTGCATTAATGAATCGGCCAACGCGCGGGGAGAGGCGGTTTGCGTATTG
GGCGCTCTTCCGCTTCCTCGCTCACTGACTCGCTGCGCTCGGTCGTTCGGCTGCGGCGAGCGGTATCAGC
TCACTCAAAGGCGGTAATACGGTTATCCACAGAATCAGGGGATAACGCAGGAAAGAACATGTGAGCAAAA
GGCCAGCAAAAGGCCAGGAACCGTAAAAAGGCCGCGTTGCTGGCGTTTTTCCATAGGCTCCGCCCCCCTG
ACGAGCATCACAAAAATCGACGCTCAAGTCAGAGGTGGCGAAACCCGACAGGACTATAAAGATACCAGGC
GTTTCCCCCTGGAAGCTCCCTCGTGCGCTCTCCTGTTCCGACCCTGCCGCTTACCGGATACCTGTCCGCC
TTTCTCCCTTCGGGAAGCGTGGCGCTTTCTCATAGCTCACGCTGTAGGTATCTCAGTTCGGTGTAGGTCG
TTCGCTCCAAGCTGGGCTGTGTGCACGAACCCCCCGTTCAGCCCGACCGCTGCGCCTTATCCGGTAACTA
TCGTCTTGAGTCCAACCCGGTAAGACACGACTTATCGCCACTGGCAGCAGCCACTGGTAACAGGATTAGC
AGAGCGAGGTATGTAGGCGGTGCTACAGAGTTCTTGAAGTGGTGGCCTAACTACGGCTACACTAGAAGAA
CAGTATTTGGTATCTGCGCTCTGCTGAAGCCAGTTACCTTCGGAAAAAGAGTTGGTAGCTCTTGATCCGG
CAAACAAACCACCGCTGGTAGCGGTGGTTTTTTTGTTTGCAAGCAGCAGATTACGCGCAGAAAAAAAGGA
TCTCAAGAAGATCCTTTGATCTTTTCTACGGGGTCTGACGCTCAGTGGAACGAAAACTCACGTTAAGGGA
TTTTGGTCATGAGATTATCAAAAAGGATCTTCACCTAGATCCTTTTAAATTAAAAATGAAGTTTTAAATC
AATCTAAAGTATATATGAGTAAACTTGGTCTGACAGTTACCAATGCTTAATCAGTGAGGCACCTATCTCA
GCGATCTGTCTATTTCGTTCATCCATAGTTGCCTGACTCCCCGTCGTGTAGATAACTACGATACGGGAGG
GCTTACCATCTGGCCCCAGTGCTGCAATGATACCGCGAGACCCACGCTCACCGGCTCCAGATTTATCAGC
AATAAACCAGCCAGCCGGAAGGGCCGAGCGCAGAAGTGGTCCTGCAACTTTATCCGCCTCCATCCAGTCT
ATTAATTGTTGCCGGGAAGCTAGAGTAAGTAGTTCGCCAGTTAATAGTTTGCGCAACGTTGTTGCCATTG
CTACAGGCATCGTGGTGTCACGCTCGTCGTTTGGTATGGCTTCATTCAGCTCCGGTTCCCAACGATCAAG
GCGAGTTACATGATCCCCCATGTTGTGCAAAAAAGCGGTTAGCTCCTTCGGTCCTCCGATCGTTGTCAGA
AGTAAGTTGGCCGCAGTGTTATCACTCATGGTTATGGCAGCACTGCATAATTCTCTTACTGTCATGCCAT
CCGTAAGATGCTTTTCTGTGACTGGTGAGTACTCAACCAAGTCATTCTGAGAATAGTGTATGCGGCGACC
GAGTTGCTCTTGCCCGGCGTCAATACGGGATAATACCGCGCCACATAGCAGAACTTTAAAAGTGCTCATC
ATTGGAAAACGTTCTTCGGGGCGAAAACTCTCAAGGATCTTACCGCTGTTGAGATCCAGTTCGATGTAAC
CCACTCGTGCACCCAACTGATCTTCAGCATCTTTTACTTTCACCAGCGTTTCTGGGTGAGCAAAAACAGG
AAGGCAAAATGCCGCAAAAAAGGGAATAAGGGCGACACGGAAATGTTGAATACTCATACTCTTCCTTTTT
CAATATTATTGAAGCATTTATCAGGGTTATTGTCTCATGAGCGGATACATATTTGAATGTATTTAGAAAA
ATAAACAAATAGGGGTTCCGCGCACATTTCCCCGAAAAGTGCCACCTGACGTCGACGGATCGGGAGATCT
CCCGATCCCCTATGGTGCACTCTCAGTACAATCTGCTCTGATGCCGCATAGTTAAGCCAGTATCTGCTCC
CTGCTTGTGTGTTGGAGGTCGCTGAGTAGTGCGCGAGCAAAATTTAAGCTACAACAAGGCAAGGCTTGAC
CGACAATTGCATGAAGAATCTGCTTAGGGTTAGGCGTTTTGCGCTGCTTCGCGATGTACGGGCCAGATAT
ACGCGTT
