>Addgene plasmid #88864 | pcDNA3.1: mRmrp_G270T | depositor partial sequence | sequence record 177940 | sequencing results
NNGCTGCGTTNANAGCTCGCTCTGAAGGCCTGTTTCCTAGGCTACATACGAGGGACATGTTCCTTATCCT
TTCGCCTAGGGGAAAGTCCCCGGACCACGGGCAGAGAGTGCCGCGTGCACACGCGCGTAGACTTCCCCCG
CAAGTCACTGTTAGCCCGCCAAGAAGCGACCCCTCCGGGGCGAGCTGAGCGGCGTGCAGCGGGGCGTCAT
CCGTCAGCTCACATAGTGACGCAGGCAGTGCGACCTGGCTCGCACCAACCACACGGGGCTCATTCTCAGC
GCTGCTGTTTAAACCGCTGATCAGCCTCGACTGTGCCTTCTAGTTGCCAGCCATCTGTTGTTTGCCCCTC
CCCCGTGCCTTCCTTGACCCTGGAAGGTGCCACTCCCACTGTCCTTTCCTAATAAAATGAGGAAATTGCA
TCGCATTGTCTGAGTAGGTGTCATTCTATTCTGGGGGGTGGGGTGGGGCAGGACAGCAAGGGGGAGGATT
GGGAAGACAATAGCAGGCATGCTGGGGATGCGGTGGGCTCTATGGCTTCTGAGGCGGAAAGAACCAGCTG
GGGCTCTAGGGGGTATCCCC
[124 nt withheld, positions 581-704]
C
[91 nt withheld, positions 706-796]
A
[49 nt withheld, positions 798-846]
CCTTTGACGTTGGAGTCCACGTTCTTT
[37 nt withheld, positions 874-910]
ACCCTA
